Addgene plasmid #14957: pCMV5 Flag-Smad1 (AAVA)
Depositing lab: Joan Massague. Depositing organization: Memorial Sloan-Kettering Cancer Center. Publication: The TGF-beta family mediator Smad1 is phosphorylated directly and activated functionally by the BMP receptor kinase. Kretzschmar M, Liu F, Hata A, Doody J, Massague J. Genes Dev. 1997 Apr 15. 11(8):984-95. 10.1101/gad.11.8.984 PubMed 9136927.
Backbone
  Vector backbone: pCMV5
  Backbone size w/o insert (bp): 4700
  Vector type: Mammalian Expression
Growth in bacteria
  Bacterial resistance: Ampicillin, 100 μg/mL
  Growth temperature: 37°C
  Growth strain: DH5alpha
  Copy number: High Copy
Gene/Insert
  Gene/Insert name: Smad1 (AAVA) (alt name: Smad1)
  Species: H. sapiens (human)
  Insert size (bp): 1400
  Mutation: Three Serine to Alanine mutations in the C-terminal sequence SSVS
  Entrez Gene: SMAD1 (a.k.a. BSP-1, BSP1, JV4-1, JV41, MADH1, MADR1)
  Tag / fusion protein: Flag (N terminal on insert)
  Cloning method: Restriction Enzyme; 5′ cloning site HindIII (not destroyed); 3′ cloning site BamHI (not destroyed)
  Sequencing primers: 5′ CMV Forward
Terms and licenses: Academic/Nonprofit Terms; Industry Terms: Not Available to Industry
Depositor comments: See author's map for more information.
How to cite: pCMV5 Flag-Smad1 (AAVA) was a gift from Joan Massague (Addgene plasmid # 14957 ; http://n2t.net/addgene:14957 ; RRID:Addgene_14957)
