[The description below was written by a language model from this plasmid's Addgene catalogue record.]
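Description:
pCMV5 Flag-Smad1 (AAVA) is a mammalian expression plasmid built on the pCMV5 backbone (about 4.7 kb without insert). It carries a roughly 1.4 kb human SMAD1 coding sequence cloned between HindIII and BamHI sites, both of which remain intact. It is propagated in E. coli as a high-copy plasmid under ampicillin selection. The record does not include a feature table, so the promoter, polyadenylation signal and origins are not itemised. The backbone name and the use of a CMV forward sequencing primer indicate that the insert sits downstream of a cytomegalovirus promoter, which is used for strong expression in transfected mammalian cells. No mammalian selection marker is recorded.

The encoded protein carries an N-terminal Flag epitope, which allows detection and immunoprecipitation with anti-Flag antibodies and distinguishes it from endogenous Smad1. The defining feature is the mutation of the C-terminal SSVS motif to AAVA, replacing all three serines with alanine. This motif is the site at which Smad1 is phosphorylated by the activated BMP receptor kinase, the subject of the associated publication on direct phosphorylation and functional activation of Smad1. The alanine substitutions therefore yield a form that cannot be phosphorylated at these residues. The construct is typically used alongside wild-type Flag-Smad1 as a phosphorylation-defective control or comparator. Such comparisons test whether receptor-mediated C-terminal phosphorylation is needed for Smad1 activation and downstream signalling in BMP/TGF-beta family pathways.
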