>Addgene plasmid #14957 | pCMV5 Flag-Smad1 (AAVA) | addgene partial sequence | sequence record 21520 | hGH-PA-R 5'-CCAGCTTGGTTCCCAATAGA-3'
CCCCTTGCTCCATACCACCCCCCTCCACCCCATAATATTATAGAAGGACACCTAGTCAGACAAAATGATG
CAACTTAATTTTATTAGGACAAGGCTGGTGGGCACTGGAGTGGCAACTTCCAGGGCCAGGAGAGGCACTG
GGGAGGGGTCACAGGGATGCCACCCGGGATCCTCTAGATTAAGCTACAGCTGCAATAGGATTATGAGGTG
AACCCATTTGAGTAAGAACTTTATCCAGCCACTGGAGGGGGCCGTGCAGATGTATCTCAATCCAGCAGGG
GGTGCTAGTAACATCCTGGCGGTGGTATTCTGCTCCCCAGCCCTTCACAAAGCTCATACGTATAGTACAC
ATTTTTGTAAGCTCATAGACTGTCTCAAATCCATGGTTCACAGACTGTGCCAATAACTGAGCAAATTCTT
GGTTGTTAAAAATTTTCAGACTACACCCACTAGGGATCTTGCAAACAGTAGTAGGATGAAATCCATGATG
GTAGTTGCAGTTCCGACTTTGCACAAAGATGCTACTGTCACTAAGGCATTCGGCATACACCTCCCCTCCA
ACATAATAAAGATGAACTCCTTTTCCAATATGCCGCCTGGTGTTTTCAATAGTGGAATTCCGGTTAACAT
TGGAGAGCAGCCCAAGGCAGAAACGGTTCTTATTGTTGGAAGGATCAGTGAAACCATCCACCAACACACT
TGTGGAGGAGGCATGGAACGCTTCACCCACACGATTGTTGAGCTCATAGT
